Addgene plasmid #171516: pX330A-T#2
Purpose: deletion of a genomic locus in T(Brachyury) gene
Depositing lab: Hans Schöler. Depositing organization: Max Planck Institute for Molecular Biomedicine. Publication: Residual pluripotency is required for inductive germ cell segregation. Aramaki S, Kagiwada S, Wu G, Obridge D, Adachi K, Kutejova E, Lickert H, Hubner K, Scholer HR. EMBO Rep. 2021 Aug 4;22(8):e52553. doi: 10.15252/embr.202152553. Epub 2021 Jun 22. PubMed 34156139.
Backbone
  Vector backbone: px330A
  Vector type: Mammalian Expression, CRISPR
Growth in bacteria
  Bacterial resistance: Ampicillin, 100 μg/mL
  Growth temperature: 37°C
  Growth strain: DH5alpha
  Copy number: High Copy
Gene/Insert
  Gene/Insert name: T (alt name: Brachyury)
  gRNA/shRNA sequence: GGCGAGTGCCCCTCGCCTCG
  Species: M. musculus (mouse)
  Entrez Gene: T (a.k.a. Bra, D17Mit170, Low, Lr, T1, Tbxt, Tl2, Tl3, cou, me75)
  Cloning method: Restriction Enzyme; 5′ cloning site unknown (unknown if destroyed); 3′ cloning site unknown (unknown if destroyed)
  Sequencing primers: 5′ unknown
Terms and licenses: Academic/Nonprofit Terms; Industry Terms: Not Available to Industry
How to cite: pX330A-T#2 was a gift from Hans Schöler (Addgene plasmid # 171516 ; http://n2t.net/addgene:171516 ; RRID:Addgene_171516)
