[The description below was written by a language model from this plasmid's Addgene catalogue record and pLannotate feature annotations shown in this document.]
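Description:
pX330A-T#2 is a mammalian CRISPR/Cas9 expression plasmid built on the pX330A backbone and designed to target the mouse T (Brachyury, Tbxt) gene. Its stated purpose is deletion of a genomic locus within T, and the "#2" in the name suggests it is one of a set of guides used together, although the record does not describe its partners. The sequenced plasmid is about 10.8 kb. It is maintained in E. coli at high copy through a ColE1/pUC-type origin with ampicillin selection (β-lactamase), and it also carries an f1 phage origin. The short rop and bom matches in the annotation are only backbone fragments.

The plasmid carries three mammalian expression units. A human U6 RNA polymerase III promoter drives a single guide RNA consisting of the T-specific spacer fused to the Streptococcus pyogenes gRNA scaffold; a second, partial scaffold match lies just beyond it. Cas9 is transcribed from a CBh-type hybrid promoter made up of a CMV enhancer, a chicken β-actin promoter and a hybrid intron. The Cas9(N) and Cas9(C) annotations are contiguous, so they represent one full-length SpCas9 reading frame, which ends in a nucleoplasmin nuclear localization signal and a bGH polyadenylation signal. A single AAV2 ITR sits downstream as a backbone remnant.

The feature table also shows a marker cassette that the catalogue fields do not mention. It consists of an EF-1α core promoter with the HTLV-1 LTR segment, driving CopGFP and puromycin N-acetyltransferase, followed by a WPRE fragment and an SV40 poly(A) signal. This would allow transfected cells to be enriched by fluorescence or puromycin selection. The linkage between the two coding sequences is not annotated.
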