Features (pLannotate 1.2.2; 25 found; start..end, strand, type, name):
    109..394     -  enhancer       CMV enhancer: human cytomegalovirus immediate early enhancer; contains an 18-bp deletion relative to the standard CMV enhancer
    441..484     -  misc_RNA       gRNA scaffold (fragment): guide RNA scaffold for the Streptococcus pyogenes CRISPR/Cas9 system
    491..566     -  misc_RNA       gRNA scaffold: guide RNA scaffold for the Streptococcus pyogenes CRISPR/Cas9 system
    596..836     -  promoter       U6 promoter: RNA polymerase III promoter for human U6 snRNA
    898..1486    -  rep_origin     ori: high-copy-number ColE1/pMB1/pBR322/pUC origin of replication
   1657..2517    -  CDS            AmpR: β-lactamase; bla; confers resistance to ampicillin, carbenicillin, and related antibiotics
   2518..2622    -  promoter       AmpR promoter: bla
   2717..2752    +  CDS            rop (fragment): Rop protein, which maintains plasmids at low copy number; rop
   2854..2903    +  misc_feature   bom (fragment): basis of mobility region from pBR322
   2904..3359    -  rep_origin     f1 ori (sequence partly withheld): f1 bacteriophage origin of replication; arrow indicates direction of (+) strand synthesis
   3378..3429    +  misc_feature   bom (fragment): basis of mobility region from pBR322
   3510..3631    -  polyA_signal   SV40 poly(A) signal: SV40 polyadenylation signal
   3640..3746    -  misc_feature   WPRE (fragment): woodchuck hepatitis virus posttranscriptional regulatory element
   3747..4346    -  CDS            PuroR: puromycin N-acetyltransferase; pac from Streptomyces alboniger; confers resistance to puromycin
   4470..5134    -  CDS            CopGFP (fragment): green fluorescent protein 2 from Pontellina plumata, also known as ppluGFP2 (Shagin et al., 2004)
   5191..5459    -  LTR            5' LTR (truncated): truncated 5' long terminal repeat (LTR) from human T-cell leukemia virus (HTLV) type 1
   5472..5683    -  promoter       EF-1α core promoter: core promoter for human elongation factor EF-1α
   5828..5968    -  repeat_region  AAV2 ITR: inverted terminal repeat of adeno-associated virus serotype 2 inverted
   6073..6184    -  polyA_signal   bGH poly(A) signal: bovine growth hormone polyadenylation signal
   6218..6265    -  CDS            nucleoplasmin NLS: bipartite nuclear localization signal from nucleoplasmin
   6266..8764    -  CDS            Cas9(C): C-terminal portion of Streptococcus pyogenes Cas9 (Zetsche et al., 2015)
   8765..10366   -  CDS            Cas9(N): N-terminal portion of Streptococcus pyogenes Cas9 (Zetsche et al., 2015)
  10504..10731   -  intron         hybrid intron: hybrid between chicken β-actin (CBA) and minute virus of mice (MMV) introns (Gray et al., 2011)
  10732..4       -  promoter       chicken β-actin promoter (fragment) (across the origin): contains a 21-bp deletion relative to the standard chicken β-actin promoter
  10837..107     -  promoter       chicken β-actin promoter (fragment) (across the origin): contains a 21-bp deletion relative to the standard chicken β-actin promoter
>Addgene plasmid #171516 | pX330A-T#2 | addgene full sequence | sequence record 337993 | Addgene NGS Result
CGCCCCCATCGCTGCACAAAATAATTAAAAAATAAATAAATACAAAATTGGGGGTGGGGAGGGGGGGGAG
ATGGGGAGAGTGAAGCAGAACGTGGGGCTCACCTCGACCATGGTAATAGCGATGACTAATACGTAGATGT
ACTGCCAAGTAGGAAAGTCCCATAAGGTCATGTACTGGGCACAATGCCAGGCGGGCCATTTACCGTCATT
GACGTCAATAGGGGGCGTACTTGGCATATGATACACTTGATGTACTGCCAAGTGGGCAGTTTACCGTAAA
TACTCCACCCATTGACGTCAATGGAAAGTCCCTATTGGCGTTACTATTGACGTCAATGGGCGGGGGTCGT
TGGGCGGTCAGCCAGGCGGGCCATTTACCGTAAGTTATGTAACGGGTACCTCTAGAGCCATTTGTCTGCA
GAATTGGCGCACGCGCTAAAAACGGACTAGCCTTATTTTAACTTGCTATTTCTAGCTCTAAAACAAAAAA
GCACCGACTCGGTGCCACTTTTTCAAGTTGATAACGGACTAGCCTTATTTTAACTTGCTATTTCTAGCTC
TAAAACCGAGGCGAGGGGCACTCGCCCGGTGTTTCGTCCTTTCCACAAGATATATAAAGCCAAGAAATCG
AAATACTTTCAAGTTACGGTAAGCATATGATAGTCCATTTTAAAACATAATTTTAAAACTGCAAACTACC
CAAGAAATTATTACTTTCTACGTCACGTATTTTGTACTAATATCTTTGTGTTTACAGTCAAATTAATTCC
AATTATCTCTCTAACAGCCTTGTATCGTATATGCAAATATGAAGGAATCATGGGAAATAGGCCCTCACAT
GTGAGCAAAAGGCCAGCAAAAGGCCAGGAACCGTAAAAAGGCCGCGTTGCTGGCGTTTTTCCATAGGCTC
CGCCCCCCTGACGAGCATCACAAAAATCGACGCTCAAGTCAGAGGTGGCGAAACCCGACAGGACTATAAA
GATACCAGGCGTTTCCCCCTGGAAGCTCCCTCGTGCGCTCTCCTGTTCCGACCCTGCCGCTTACCGGATA
CCTGTCCGCCTTTCTCCCTTCGGGAAGCGTGGCGCTTTCTCATAGCTCACGCTGTAGGTATCTCAGTTCG
GTGTAGGTCGTTCGCTCCAAGCTGGGCTGTGTGCACGAACCCCCCGTTCAGCCCGACCGCTGCGCCTTAT
CCGGTAACTATCGTCTTGAGTCCAACCCGGTAAGACACGACTTATCGCCACTGGCAGCAGCCACTGGTAA
CAGGATTAGCAGAGCGAGGTATGTAGGCGGTGCTACAGAGTTCTTGAAGTGGTGGCCTAACTACGGCTAC
ACTAGAAGAACAGTATTTGGTATCTGCGCTCTGCTGAAGCCAGTTACCTTCGGAAAAAGAGTTGGTAGCT
CTTGATCCGGCAAACAAACCACCGCTGGTAGCGGTGGTTTTTTTGTTTGCAAGCAGCAGATTACGCGCAG
AAAAAAAGGATCTCAAGAAGATCCTTTGATCTTTTCTACGGGGTCTGACGCTCAGTGGAACGAAAACTCA
CGTTAAGGGATTTTGGTCATGAGATTATCAAAAAGGATCTTCACCTAGATCCTTTTAAATTAAAAATGAA
GTTTTAAATCAATCTAAAGTATATATGAGTAAACTTGGTCTGACAGTTACCAATGCTTAATCAGTGAGGC
ACCTATCTCAGCGATCTGTCTATTTCGTTCATCCATAGTTGCCTGACTCCCCGTCGTGTAGATAACTACG
ATACGGGAGGGCTTACCATCTGGCCCCAGTGCTGCAATGATACCGCGGCTTCCACGCTCACCGGCTCCAG
ATTTATCAGCAATAAACCAGCCAGCCGGAAGGGCCGAGCGCAGAAGTGGTCCTGCAACTTTATCCGCCTC
CATCCAGTCTATTAATTGTTGCCGGGAAGCTAGAGTAAGTAGTTCGCCAGTTAATAGTTTGCGCAACGTT
GTTGCCATTGCTACAGGCATCGTGGTGTCACGCTCGTCGTTTGGTATGGCTTCATTCAGCTCCGGTTCCC
AACGATCAAGGCGAGTTACATGATCCCCCATGTTGTGCAAAAAAGCGGTTAGCTCCTTCGGTCCTCCGAT
CGTTGTCAGAAGTAAGTTGGCCGCAGTGTTATCACTCATGGTTATGGCAGCACTGCATAATTCTCTTACT
GTCATGCCATCCGTAAGATGCTTTTCTGTGACTGGTGAGTACTCAACCAAGTCATTCTGAGAATAGTGTA
TGCGGCGACCGAGTTGCTCTTGCCCGGCGTCAATACGGGATAATACCGCGCCACATAGCAGAACTTTAAA
AGTGCTCATCATTGGAAAACGTTCTTCGGGGCGAAAACTCTCAAGGATCTTACCGCTGTTGAGATCCAGT
TCGATGTAACCCACTCGTGCACCCAACTGATCTTCAGCATCTTTTACTTTCACCAGCGTTTCTGGGTGAG
CAAAAACAGGAAGGCAAAATGCCGCAAAAAAGGGAATAAGGGCGACACGGAAATGTTGAATACTCATACT
CTTCCTTTTTCAATATTATTGAAGCATTTATCAGGGTTATTGTCTCATGAGCGGATACATATTTGAATGT
ATTTAGAAAAATAAACAAATAGGGGTTCCGCGCACATTTCCCCGAAAAGTGCCACCTGACGTCTAAGAAA
CCATTATTATCATGACATTAACCTATAAAAATAGGCGTATCACGAGGCCCTTTCGTCTCGCGCGTTTCGG
TGATGACGGTGAAAACCTCTGACACATGCAGCTCCCGGAGACGGTCACAGCTTGTCTGTAAGCGGATGCC
GGGAGCAGACAAGCCCGTCAGGGCGCGTCAGCGGGTGTTGGCGGGTGTCGGGGCTGGCTTAACTATGCGG
CATCAGAGCAGATTGTACTGAGAGTGCACCATAAAATTGTAAACGTTAATATTTTGTTAAAATTCGCGTT
AAATTTTTGTTAAATCAGCTCATTTTTTAACCAATAGACCGAAATCGGCAAAATCCCTTATAAATCAAAA
GAATAGCCCGAGATAGAGT
[37 nt withheld, positions 3030-3066]
AAAGAACGTGGACTCCAACGTCAAAGG
[141 nt withheld, positions 3094-3234]
G
[46 nt withheld, positions 3236-3281]
A
[95 nt withheld, positions 3283-3377]
TATGCGGTGTGAAATACCGCACAGATGCGTAAGGAGAAAATACCGCATCAGGCGCCCCTGCAGGCCCGGA
AGGGAGACCAGATGAGCTTCTGATAGACTAATTGACATCATTTGAGTCAATTCCAGACATGATAAGATAC
ATTGATGAGTTTGGACAAACCACAACTAGAATGCAGTGAAAAAAATGCTTTATTTGTGAAATTTGTGATG
CTATTGCTTTATTTGTAACCATTATAAGCTGCAATAAACAAGTTTAGTTAACGCATGATACAAAGGCATT
AAAGCAGCGTATCCACATAGCGTAAAAGGAGCAACATAGTTAAGAATACCAGTCAATCTTTCACAAATTT
TGTAATCCAGAGGTTGATTTCAGGCACCGGGCTTGCGGGTCATGCACCAGGTGCGCGGTCCTTCGGGCAC
CTCGACGTCGGCGGTGACGGTGAAGCCGAGCCGCTCGTAGAAGGGGAGGTTGCGGGGCGCGGAGGTCTCC
AGGAAGGCGGGCACCCCGGCGCGCTCGGCCGCCTCCACTCCGGGGAGCACGACGGCGCTGCCCAGACCCT
TGCCCTGGTGGTCGGGCGAGACGCCGACGGTGGCCAGGAACCACGCGGGCTCCTTGGGCCGGTGCGGCGC
CAGGAGGCCTTCCATCTGTTGCTGCGCGGCCAGCCGGGAACCGCTCAACTCGGCCATGCGCGGGCCGATC
TCGGCGAACACCGCCCCCGCTTCGACGCTCTCCGGCGTGGTCCAGACCGCCACCGCGGCGCCGTCGTCCG
CGACCCACACCTTGCCGATGTCGAGCCCGACGCGCGTGAGGAAGAGTTCTTGCAGCTCGGTGACCCGCTC
GATGTGGCGGTCCGGATCGACGGTGTGGCGCGTGGCGGGGTAGTCGGCGAACGCGGCGGCGAGGGTGCGT
ACGGCCCTGGGGACGTCGTCGCGGGTGGCGAGGCGCACCGTGGGCTTGTACTCGGTCATAGGGCCGGGAT
TCTCCTCCACGTCACCGCATGTTAGAAGACTTCCTCTGCCCTCGCGAGATCCGGTGGAGCCGGGTCCGGC
GGTGCCGTCCACGGCAGAATTGGACGACTGAGCGCGGGATCTGGCGAAGGCGATGGGGGTCTTGAAGGCG
TGCTGGTACTCCACGATGCCCAGCTCGGTGTTGCTGTGCAGCTCCTCCACGCGGCGGAAGGCGAACATGG
GGCCCCCGTTCTGCAGGATGCTGGGGTGGATGGCGCTCTTGAAGTGCATGTGGCTGTCCACCACGAAGCT
GTAGTAGCCGCCGTCGCGCAGGCTGAAGGTGCGGGCGAAGCTGCCCACCAGCACGTTATCGCCCATGGGG
TGCAGGTGCTCCACGGTGGCGTTGCTGCGGATGATCTTGTCGGTGAAGATCACGCTGTCCTCGGGGAAGC
CGGTGCCCACCACCTTGAAGTCGCCGATCACGCGGCCGGCCTCGTAGCGGTAGCTGAAGCTCACGTGCAG
CACGCCGCCGTCCTCGTACTTCTCGATGCGGGTGTTGGTGTAGCCGCCGTTGTTGATGGCGTGCAGGAAG
GGGTTCTCGTAGCCGCTGGGGTAGGTGCCGAAGTGGTAGAAGCCGTAGCCCATCACGTGGCTCAGCAGGT
AGGGGCTGAAGGTCAGGGCGCCTTTGGTGCTCTTCATCTTGTTGGTCATGCGGCCCTGCTTGGGGGTGCC
CTCTCCGCCGCCCACCAGCTCGAACTCCACGCCGTTCAGGGTGCCGGTGATGCGGCACTCGATCTCCATG
GCGGGCAGGCCGCTCTCGTCGCTCTCCATGGTGGCGTCTAGCGTAGGCGCCGGTCACAGCTTGGATCTGT
AACGGCGCAGAACAGAAAACGAAACAAAGACGTAGAGTTGAGCAAGCAGGGTCAGGCAAAGCGTGGAGAG
CCGGCTGAGTCTAGGTAGGCTCCAAGGGAGCGCCGGACAAAGGCCCGGTCTCGACCTGAGCTTTAAACTT
ACCTAGACGGCGGACGCAGTTCAGGAGGCACCACAGGCGGGAGGCGGCAGAACGCGACTCAACCGGCGTG
GATGGCGGCCTCAGGTAGGGCGGCGGGCGCGTGAAGGAGAGATGCGAGCCCCTCGAAGCTTCAGCTGTGT
TCTGGCGGCAAACCCGTTGCGAAAAAGAACGTTCACGGCGACTACTGCACTTATATACGGTTCTCCCCCA
CCCTCGGGAAAAAGGCGGAGCCAGTACACGACATCACTTTCCCAGTTTACCCCGCGCCACCTTCTCTAGG
CACCCGTTCAATTGCCGACCCCTCCCCCCAACTTCTCGGGGACTGTGGGCGATGTGCGCTCTGCCCACTG
ACGGGCACCGGAGCGATCGCAGATCCTTCGCGGCCGCGGATCCGATTTAAATTCGAATTCGCTAGCTCTA
GAATACGGGTATCCAGGGGACACAGTCTATCAGAGGACTGGCCCACCAAGTGAGGGGTTGTGGGCTCTTT
CCTGCAGGCAGCTGCGCGCTCGCTCGCTCACTGAGGCCGCCCGGGCAAAGCCCGGGCGTCGGGCGACCTT
TGGTCGCCCGGCCTCAGTGAGCGAGCGAGCGCGCAGAGAGGGAGTGGCCAACTCCATCACTAGGGGTTCC
TGCGGCCGCTCCCCAGCATGCCTGCTATTCTCTTCCCAATCCTCCCCCTTGCTGTCCTGCCCCACCCCAC
CCCCCAGAATAGAATGACACCTACTCAGACAATGCGATGCAATTTCCTCATTTTATTAGGAAAGGACAGT
GGGAGTGGCACCTTCCAGGGTCAAGGAAGGCACGGGGGAGGGGCAAACAACAGATGGCTGGCAACTAGAA
GGCACAGTCGAGGCTGATCAGCGAGCTCTAGGAATTCTTACTTTTTCTTTTTTGCCTGGCCGGCCTTTTT
CGTGGCCGCCGGCCTTTTGTCGCCTCCCAGCTGAGACAGGTCGATCCGTGTCTCGTACAGGCCGGTGATG
CTCTGGTGGATCAGGGTGGCGTCCAGCACCTCTTTGGTGCTGGTGTACCTCTTCCGGTCGATGGTGGTGT
CAAAGTACTTGAAGGCGGCAGGGGCTCCCAGATTGGTCAGGGTAAACAGGTGGATGATATTCTCGGCCTG
CTCTCTGATGGGCTTATCCCGGTGCTTGTTGTAGGCGGACAGCACTTTGTCCAGATTAGCGTCGGCCAGG
ATCACTCTCTTGGAGAACTCGCTGATCTGCTCGATGATCTCGTCCAGGTAGTGCTTGTGCTGTTCCACAA
ACAGCTGTTTCTGCTCATTATCCTCGGGGGAGCCCTTCAGCTTCTCATAGTGGCTGGCCAGGTACAGGAA
GTTCACATATTTGGAGGGCAGGGCCAGTTCGTTTCCCTTCTGCAGTTCGCCGGCAGAGGCCAGCATTCTC
TTCCGGCCGTTTTCCAGCTCGAACAGGGAGTACTTAGGCAGCTTGATGATCAGGTCCTTTTTCACTTCTT
TGTAGCCCTTGGCTTCCAGAAAGTCGATGGGATTCTTCTCGAAGCTGCTTCTTTCCATGATGGTGATCCC
CAGCAGCTCTTTCACACTCTTCAGTTTCTTGGACTTGCCCTTTTCCACTTTGGCCACCACCAGCACAGAA
TAGGCCACGGTGGGGCTGTCGAAGCCGCCGTACTTCTTAGGGTCCCAGTCCTTCTTTCTGGCGATCAGCT
TATCGCTGTTCCTCTTGGGCAGGATAGACTCTTTGCTGAAGCCGCCTGTCTGCACCTCGGTCTTTTTCAC
GATATTCACTTGGGGCATGCTCAGCACTTTCCGCACGGTGGCAAAATCCCGGCCCTTATCCCACACGATC
TCCCCGGTTTCGCCGTTTGTCTCGATCAGAGGCCGCTTCCGGATCTCGCCGTTGGCCAGGGTAATCTCGG
TCTTGAAAAAGTTCATGATGTTGCTGTAGAAGAAGTACTTGGCGGTAGCCTTGCCGATTTCCTGCTCGCT
CTTGGCGATCATCTTCCGCACGTCGTACACCTTGTAGTCGCCGTACACGAACTCGCTTTCCAGCTTAGGG
TACTTTTTGATCAGGGCGGTTCCCACGACGGCGTTCAGGTAGGCGTCGTGGGCGTGGTGGTAGTTGTTGA
TCTCGCGCACTTTGTAAAACTGGAAATCCTTCCGGAAATCGGACACCAGCTTGGACTTCAGGGTGATCAC
TTTCACTTCCCGGATCAGCTTGTCATTCTCGTCGTACTTAGTGTTCATCCGGGAGTCCAGGATCTGTGCC
ACGTGCTTTGTGATCTGCCGGGTTTCCACCAGCTGTCTCTTGATGAAGCCGGCCTTATCCAGTTCGCTCA
GGCCGCCTCTCTCGGCCTTGGTCAGATTGTCGAACTTTCTCTGGGTAATCAGCTTGGCGTTCAGCAGCTG
CCGCCAGTAGTTCTTCATCTTCTTCACGACCTCTTCGGAGGGCACGTTGTCGCTCTTGCCCCGGTTCTTG
TCGCTTCTGGTCAGCACCTTGTTGTCGATGGAGTCGTCCTTCAGAAAGCTCTGAGGCACGATATGGTCCA
CATCGTAGTCGGACAGCCGGTTGATGTCCAGTTCCTGGTCCACGTACATATCCCGCCCATTCTGCAGGTA
GTACAGGTACAGCTTCTCGTTCTGCAGCTGGGTGTTTTCCACGGGGTGTTCTTTCAGGATCTGGCTGCCC
AGCTCTTTGATGCCCTCTTCGATCCGCTTCATTCTCTCGCGGCTGTTCTTCTGTCCCTTCTGGGTGGTCT
GGTTCTCTCTGGCCATTTCGATCACGATGTTCTCGGGCTTGTGCCGGCCCATCACTTTCACGAGCTCGTC
CACCACCTTCACTGTCTGCAGGATGCCCTTCTTAATGGCGGGGCTGCCGGCCAGATTGGCAATGTGCTCG
TGCAGGCTATCGCCCTGGCCGGACACCTGGGCTTTCTGGATGTCCTCTTTAAAGGTCAGGCTGTCGTCGT
GGATCAGCTGCATGAAGTTTCTGTTGGCGAAGCCGTCGGACTTCAGGAAATCCAGGATTGTCTTGCCGGA
CTGCTTGTCCCGGATGCCGTTGATCAGCTTCCGGCTCAGCCTGCCCCAGCCGGTGTATCTCCGCCGCTTC
AGCTGCTTCATCACTTTGTCGTCGAACAGGTGGGCATAGGTTTTCAGCCGTTCCTCGATCATCTCTCTGT
CCTCAAACAGTGTCAGGGTCAGCACGATATCTTCCAGAATGTCCTCGTTTTCCTCATTGTCCAGGAAGTC
CTTGTCCTTGATAATTTTCAGCAGATCGTGGTATGTGCCCAGGGAGGCGTTGAACCGATCTTCCACGCCG
GAGATTTCCACGGAGTCGAAGCACTCGATTTTCTTGAAGTAGTCCTCTTTCAGCTGCTTCACGGTCACTT
TCCGGTTGGTCTTGAACAGCAGGTCCACGATGGCCTTTTTCTGCTCGCCGCTCAGGAAGGCGGGCTTTCT
CATTCCCTCGGTCACGTATTTCACTTTGGTCAGCTCGTTATACACGGTGAAGTACTCGTACAGCAGGCTG
TGCTTGGGCAGCACCTTCTCGTTGGGCAGGTTCTTATCGAAGTTGGTCATCCGCTCGATGAAGCTCTGGG
CGGAAGCGCCCTTGTCCACCACTTCCTCGAAGTTCCAGGGGGTGATGGTTTCCTCGCTCTTTCTGGTCAT
CCAGGCGAATCTGCTGTTTCCCCTGGCCAGAGGGCCCACGTAGTAGGGGATGCGGAAGGTCAGGATCTTC
TCGATCTTTTCCCGGTTGTCCTTCAGGAATGGGTAAAAATCTTCCTGCCGCCGCAGAATGGCGTGCAGCT
CTCCCAGGTGGATCTGGTGGGGGATGCTGCCGTTGTCGAAGGTCCGCTGCTTCCGCAGCAGGTCCTCTCT
GTTCAGCTTCACGAGCAGTTCCTCGGTGCCGTCCATCTTTTCCAGGATGGGCTTGATGAACTTGTAGAAC
TCTTCCTGGCTGGCTCCGCCGTCAATGTAGCCGGCGTAGCCGTTCTTGCTCTGGTCGAAGAAAATCTCTT
TGTACTTCTCAGGCAGCTGCTGCCGCACGAGAGCTTTCAGCAGGGTCAGGTCCTGGTGGTGCTCGTCGTA
TCTCTTGATCATAGAGGCGCTCAGGGGGGCCTTGGTGATCTCGGTGTTCACTCTCAGGATGTCGCTCAGC
AGGATGGCGTCGGACAGGTTCTTGGCGGCCAGAAACAGGTCGGCGTACTGGTCGCCGATCTGGGCCAGCA
GGTTGTCCAGGTCGTCGTCGTAGGTGTCCTTGCTCAGCTGCAGTTTGGCATCCTCGGCCAGGTCGAAGTT
GCTCTTGAAGTTGGGGGTCAGGCCCAGGCTCAGGGCAATCAGGTTTCCGAACAGGCCATTCTTCTTCTCG
CCGGGCAGCTGGGCGATCAGATTTTCCAGCCGTCTGCTCTTGCTCAGTCTGGCAGACAGGATGGCCTTGG
CGTCCACGCCGCTGGCGTTGATGGGGTTTTCCTCGAACAGCTGGTTGTAGGTCTGCACCAGCTGGATGAA
CAGCTTGTCCACGTCGCTGTTGTCGGGGTTCAGGTCGCCCTCGATCAGGAAGTGGCCCCGGAACTTGATC
ATGTGGGCCAGGGCCAGATAGATCAGCCGCAGGTCGGCCTTGTCGGTGCTGTCCACCAGTTTCTTTCTCA
GGTGGTAGATGGTGGGGTACTTCTCGTGGTAGGCCACCTCGTCCACGATGTTGCCGAAGATGGGGTGCCG
CTCGTGCTTCTTATCCTCTTCCACCAGGAAGGACTCTTCCAGTCTGTGGAAGAAGCTGTCGTCCACCTTG
GCCATCTCGTTGCTGAAGATCTCTTGCAGATAGCAGATCCGGTTCTTCCGTCTGGTGTATCTTCTTCTGG
CGGTTCTCTTCAGCCGGGTGGCCTCGGCTGTTTCGCCGCTGTCGAACAGCAGGGCTCCGATCAGGTTCTT
CTTGATGCTGTGCCGGTCGGTGTTGCCCAGCACCTTGAATTTCTTGCTGGGCACCTTGTACTCGTCGGTG
ATCACGGCCCAGCCCACAGAGTTGGTGCCGATGTCCAGGCCGATGCTGTACTTCTTGTCGGCTGCTGGGA
CTCCGTGGATACCGACCTTCCGCTTCTTCTTTGGGGCCATCTTATCGTCATCGTCTTTGTAATCAATATC
ATGATCCTTGTAGTCTCCGTCGTGGTCCTTATAGTCCATGGTGGCACCGGTCCAACCTGAAAAAAAGTGA
TTTCAGGCAGGTGCTCCAGGTAATTAAACATTAATACCCCACCAACCAACCATCCCTTAAACCCTTACCT
CTTGCTCAGCTAATTACAGCCCGGAGGAGAAGGGCCGTCCCGCCCGCTCACCTGTGGGAGTAACGCGGTC
AGTCAGAGCCGGGGCGGGCGGCGCGAGGCGGCGGCGGAGCGGGGCACGGGGCGAAGGCAGCGCGCAGCGA
CTCCCGCCCGCCGCGCGCTTCGCTTTTTATAGGGCCGCCGCCGCCGCCGCCTCGCCATAAAAGGAAACTT
TCGGAGCGCGCCGCTCTGATTGGCTGCCGCCGCACCTCTC
